Addgene plasmid #16994: XE14 Xbhh-N
Depositing lab: Randall Moon. Depositing organization: University of Washington. Publication: Patterning of the neural ectoderm of Xenopus laevis by the amino-terminal product of hedgehog autoproteolytic cleavage. Lai CJ, Ekker SC, Beachy PA, Moon RT. Development. 1995 Aug;121(8):2349-60. doi: 10.1242/dev.121.8.2349. PubMed 7671801.
Backbone
  Vector backbone: pT7TS
  Backbone size w/o insert (bp): 3000
  Vector type: Xenopus Expression
Growth in bacteria
  Bacterial resistance: Ampicillin, 100 μg/mL
  Growth temperature: 37°C
  Growth strain: DH5alpha
  Copy number: High Copy
Gene/Insert
  Gene/Insert name: Xbhh-N (alt names: Xbhh; hh1; banded hedgehog)
  Species: X. laevis (frog)
  Entrez Gene: ihh (a.k.a. bhh, X-hh, bhh-a)
  Cloning method: Restriction Enzyme
  Sequencing primers: 5′ T7
Terms and licenses: Academic/Nonprofit Terms; Industry Terms: Not Available to Industry
Depositor comments: Expression Construct Xenopus Banded Hedgehog. (a.k.a. Xbhh; hh1) Insert: PCR of coding region, Genbank accession number U26404. Antisense RNA: For in situ we use clone XIL in Bluescript KS. Linearize with Bam H1 and transcribe with T3. Sense RNA: Linearize with Bam H1 and transcribe with T7. References: Ekker et al., Development 121, 2337-2347 (1995) Lai et al., Development 121, 2349-2360 (1995) Subclone Xbhh-N in pT7Ts. Encodes amino terminal product with autoproteolytic cleavage. Linearize with BamH1 and transcribe with T7.
How to cite: XE14 Xbhh-N was a gift from Randall Moon (Addgene plasmid # 16994 ; http://n2t.net/addgene:16994 ; RRID:Addgene_16994)
