[The description below was written by a language model from this plasmid's Addgene catalogue record.]
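Description:
XE14 Xbhh-N is a Xenopus expression plasmid built on the pT7TS backbone (about 3 kb without insert). It is intended as a template for in vitro synthesis of capped sense mRNA rather than for direct expression in cells. It is maintained as a high-copy plasmid in E. coli under ampicillin selection. No feature table accompanies the record, so the replication origin and the exact layout of the backbone elements are not documented here. pT7TS-type vectors are generally known for placing the insert downstream of a T7 promoter and between Xenopus beta-globin untranslated regions, which stabilise injected transcripts, but the record itself confirms only the T7 promoter, through the T7 sequencing primer and the transcription notes.

The insert derives from Xenopus laevis banded hedgehog (Xbhh, also called hh1, and mapped to the ihh gene). The coding region was obtained by PCR and subcloned by restriction enzyme cloning. This version, Xbhh-N, encodes the amino-terminal product that is normally generated by hedgehog autoproteolytic cleavage, so the N-terminal fragment can be expressed on its own, apart from the full-length precursor and the carboxy-terminal portion. The insert size and exact truncation point are not stated, and no epitope tags or reporters are recorded.

According to the depositor's notes, the plasmid is linearised with BamHI and transcribed with T7 polymerase to give sense RNA. A separate Bluescript clone, not this plasmid, is used to make antisense probes for in situ hybridisation. The associated work used the construct to study how the amino-terminal hedgehog product patterns the neural ectoderm of Xenopus embryos, which is consistent with mRNA-based overexpression experiments.
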