>Addgene plasmid #16994 | XE14 Xbhh-N | addgene partial sequence | sequence record 23446 | 16994 with T7
GTATNTNTTTTNCGAGCTAGAATAAACGCTCAACTTTGGCAGATCTGATATCACTAGTCACCATGCAGTT
GCCCAAGGTTGTGCTGCTTCTCTGCGCCGCTGCGCTGCTCCTGAGCGGGGCGGTGCGGGGTTGCGGACCG
GGAAGGGTGGTCGGCAGGAGGCGCAGACCGACCAAGCTCAGCCCGCTCTCCTACAAGCAGTTCAGCCCGA
ATGTACCCGAGAAGACCCTGGGAGCCAGCGGCAGGTACGAAGGGAAGATCTCCCGCAACTCAGAACNCTT
CAAGGAACTCACCCCCAACTACAACCCGGACATTATATTCAAGGACGAAGAGATCACGGGGGCAGACCGG
CTCATGACCCAGCGCTGCAAAGACCGACTGAATTCCTTGGCCATTTCTGTCATGAACCAGTGGCCTGGAG
TTAAACTGAGAGTGACAGAAGGCTGGGATGAGGATGGACACCATTTCGAAGAATCCTTGCACTACGAGGG
GCGTGCAGTCGACATCACCACATCAGACCGGGATCGCAATAAGTACGGAATGCTGGCTAGGCTGGCAGTG
GAAGCTGGATTTGACTGGGTCTACTATGAGTCCAAAGCCCATATCCATTGCTCGGTGAAGTCAGAACATT
CTGCCGCTGCCAAGACTGGAGGCTGAGCCTACTAGTGACTGNCTAGGATCTGGTTACCACTAAACCAGCC
TCAAGANCACCCGAATGGAGTCTCTAAGCTACATAATACCAACTTACACTTTACAAAATGTTGTCCCCCA
GAGNGGACCNTTTTC
